Addgene plasmid #47856: pFAB822
Purpose: BIOFAB reporter plasmid for measuring BBa_B1006 termination efficiency
Depositing lab: Drew Endy. Depositing organization: Stanford University. Publication: Precise and reliable gene expression via standard transcription and translation initiation elements. Mutalik VK, Guimaraes JC, Cambray G, Lam C, Christoffersen MJ, Mai QA, Tran AB, Paull M, Keasling JD, Arkin AP, Endy D. Nat Methods. 2013 Apr;10(4):354-60. doi: 10.1038/nmeth.2404. Epub 2013 Mar 10. PubMed 23474465.
Backbone
  Vector backbone: pFAB773
  Backbone size w/o insert (bp): 3967
  Vector type: Bacterial Expression, Synthetic Biology
Growth in bacteria
  Bacterial resistance: Kanamycin, 50 μg/mL
  Growth temperature: 37°C
  Growth strain: DH10B
  Copy number: High Copy
Gene/Insert
  Gene/Insert name: BBa_B1006 terminator
  Species: Synthetic
  Promoter: pLTetO11
  Cloning method: Restriction Enzyme; 5′ cloning site BsaI (destroyed during cloning); 3′ cloning site BsaI (destroyed during cloning)
  Sequencing primers: 5′ Neo-R; 3′ p15A-R
Terms and licenses: Academic/Nonprofit Terms; Industry Terms: Not Available to Industry
Depositor comments: Terminator efficiency measured at 98%. Terminator inserted between RFP and GFP and flanked by Rnase III sites. RNase sites have sequences GTGATAGACTCAAGGTCGCTCCTAGCGAGTGGCCTTTATGATTATCAC and AGAGGGACAAACTCAAGGTCATTCGCAAGAGTGGCCTTTATGATTGACCTTCT, respectively. Terminator can be amplified by PCR with or without these sites, as desired.
How to cite: pFAB822 was a gift from Drew Endy (Addgene plasmid # 47856 ; http://n2t.net/addgene:47856 ; RRID:Addgene_47856)
