[The description below was written by a language model from this plasmid's Addgene catalogue record, the feature table of its GenBank file and pLannotate feature annotations shown in this document.]
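Description:
pFAB822 is a bacterial reporter plasmid from the BIOFAB synthetic biology collection, built on the pFAB773 backbone to measure how efficiently the synthetic BBa_B1006 terminator stops transcription in E. coli. It replicates from a p15A origin and is selected with kanamycin through the neo (nptII) gene, which is followed by a lambda t0 terminator. The catalogue lists the plasmid as high copy, although p15A is generally regarded as a medium-copy origin. Short fragments annotated as an RSF origin and Tn5 transposase appear to be leftover backbone sequence rather than functional parts.

The measurement cassette is a two-colour operon driven by the PLtetO-1 promoter, a phage lambda PL derivative carrying tet operator sites that TetR can repress. This promoter transcribes mRFP1 first and superfolder GFP second, and the test terminator was cloned into the gap between the two reading frames using BsaI sites that were destroyed in the process. The terminator itself is not annotated in the full-sequence feature table. Transcripts that stop at BBa_B1006 encode only RFP, whereas read-through transcripts also encode GFP, so the ratio of green to red fluorescence reports termination strength. The depositor records an efficiency of 98%. RNase III cleavage sites flank the terminator, presumably to separate the two reporter messages so that the inserted sequence has less influence on their stability or translation. The terminator can be PCR-amplified with or without these sites. Downstream of GFP, the rrnB T1 and T7Te terminators end any remaining transcription. The two additional GenBank records cover only short portions of the plasmid, one spanning the promoter, its tet operators and a strong ribosome binding site, and the other carrying no annotation.
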