Features (pLannotate 1.2.2; 10 found; start..end, strand, type, name):
      5..109     -  CDS            tnpA (fragment): TN5P_ECOLX - Also known as tnp. Experimental evidence at protein level: Swiss-Prot protein existence level 1. Mediates transposition of transposon Tn5 by a 'cut and paste' mechanism. First, the monomeric transposase binds the 19 bp inverted DNA repeats flanking the transposon. Then, dimerization of the DNA- bound transposase creates a synaptic DNA complex. After nicking of the first DNA strand, excision of the transposon proceeds through a series of intermediates. The transposase then mediates the insertion of the transposon at a new site by strand transfer. The activity of the wild- type tran
    320..393     +  promoter       PLtetO-1 promoter: modified phage lambda PL promoter with tet operator sites (Lutz and Bujard, 1997)
    425..1102    +  CDS            mRFP1: monomeric derivative of DsRed (Campbell et al., 2002)
   1319..2032    +  CDS            Superfolder GFP: Superfolder GFP is a basic (constitutively fluorescent) green fluorescent protein published in 2005, derived from Aequorea victoria. It is reported to be a very rapidly-maturing weak dimer.
   2068..2139    +  terminator     rrnB T1 terminator: transcription terminator T1 from the E. coli rrnB gene
   2155..2182    +  terminator     T7Te terminator: phage T7 early transcription terminator
   2244..2299    -  rep_origin     RSF ori (fragment): Plasmids containing the RSF 1030 origin of replication can be propagated in E. coli cells that contain additional plasmids with compatible origins.
   2387..2932    -  rep_origin     p15A ori: Plasmids containing the medium-copy-number p15A origin of replication can be propagated in E. coli cells that contain a second plasmid with the ColE1 origin.
   3046..3140    -  terminator     lambda t0 terminator: transcription terminator from phage lambda
   3174..3965    -  CDS            neo: KKA2_KLEPN - Also known as kan, nptII. Experimental evidence at protein level: Swiss-Prot protein existence level 1. Resistance to kanamycin, neomycin, paromomycin, ribostamycin, butirosin and gentamicin B. From Klebsiella pneumoniae.
>Addgene plasmid #47856 | pFAB822 | depositor full sequence | sequence record 68388 | Full Sequence
ATCAGATCATGATCCCCTGCGCCATCAGATCCTTGGCGGCAAGAAAGCCATCCAGTTTACTTTGCAGGGC
TTCCCAACCTTACCAGAGGGCGCCCCAGCTGGCAATTCCGACGTCTAGGGATAACAGGGTAATTACGGCC
CCAGAATTCAAAAGATCTTAAGTAAGTAAGAGTATACGTATATCGGCTAAAACGTATTAAGGCGCTTCGG
CGCCTTTTTTTATGGGGGTATTTTCATCCCAATCCACACGTCCAACGCACAGCAAACACCACGTCGACCC
TATCAGCTGCGTGCTTTCTATGAGTCGTTGCTGCATATCTCCCTATCAGTGATAGAGATTGACATCCCTA
TCAGTGATAGAGATACTGAGCACATCAGCAGGACGCACTGACCTTTGGAATTCATTAAAGAGGAGAAAGG
TACCATGGCGAGTAGCGAAGACGTTATCAAAGAGTTCATGCGTTTCAAAGTTCGTATGGAAGGTTCCGTT
AACGGTCACGAGTTCGAAATCGAAGGTGAAGGTGAAGGTCGTCCGTACGAAGGTACCCAGACCGCTAAAC
TGAAAGTTACCAAAGGTGGTCCGCTGCCGTTCGCTTGGGACATCCTGTCCCCGCAGTTCCAGTACGGTTC
CAAAGCTTACGTTAAACACCCGGCTGACATCCCGGACTACCTGAAACTGTCCTTCCCGGAAGGTTTCAAA
TGGGAACGTGTTATGAACTTCGAAGACGGTGGTGTTGTTACCGTTACCCAGGACTCCTCCCTGCAAGACG
GTGAGTTCATCTACAAAGTTAAACTGCGTGGTACCAACTTCCCGTCCGACGGTCCGGTTATGCAGAAAAA
AACCATGGGTTGGGAAGCTTCCACCGAACGTATGTACCCGGAAGACGGTGCTCTGAAAGGTGAAATCAAA
ATGCGTCTGAAACTGAAAGACGGTGGTCACTACGACGCTGAAGTTAAAACCACCTACATGGCTAAAAAAC
CGGTTCAGCTGCCGGGTGCTTACAAAACCGACATCAAACTGGACATCACCTCCCACAACGAAGACTACAC
CATCGTTGAACAGTACGAACGTGCTGAAGGTCGTCACTCCACCGGTGCTTAATAATCTGCTGAGTGATAG
ACTCAAGGTCGCTCCTAGCGAGTGGCCTTTATGATTATCACTTTACTTATGTGATAAAAAAAAACCCCGC
CCCTGACAGGGCGGGGTTTTTTTTGGCGGACTCACTATAGAGGGACAAACTCAAGGTCATTCGCAAGAGT
GGCCTTTATGATTGACCTTCTTCCGGTTAATCAATTCATTAAAGAGGAGAAAGGTACCATGAGCAAAGGA
GAAGAACTTTTCACTGGAGTTGTCCCAATTCTTGTTGAATTAGATGGTGATGTTAATGGGCACAAATTTT
CTGTCCGTGGAGAGGGTGAAGGTGATGCTACAAACGGAAAACTCACCCTTAAATTTATTTGCACTACTGG
AAAACTACCTGTTCCGTGGCCAACACTTGTCACTACTCTGACCTATGGTGTTCAATGCTTTTCCCGTTAT
CCGGATCACATGAAACGGCATGACTTTTTCAAGAGTGCCATGCCCGAAGGTTATGTACAGGAACGCACTA
TATCTTTCAAAGATGACGGGACCTACAAGACGCGTGCTGAAGTCAAGTTTGAAGGTGATACCCTTGTTAA
TCGTATCGAGTTAAAGGGTATTGATTTTAAAGAAGATGGAAACATTCTTGGACACAAACTCGAGTACAAC
TTTAACTCACACAATGTATACATCACGGCAGACAAACAAAAGAATGGAATCAAAGCTAACTTCAAAATTC
GCCACAACGTTGAAGATGGTTCCGTTCAACTAGCAGACCATTATCAACAAAATACTCCAATTGGCGATGG
CCCTGTCCTTTTACCAGACAACCATTACCTGTCGACACAATCTGTCCTTTCGAAAGATCCCAACGAAAAG
CGTGACCACATGGTCCTTCTTGAGTTTGTAACTGCTGCTGGGATTACACATGGCATGGATGAGCTCTACA
AATAAGGATCGGTTGTCGAGTAAGGATCTCCAGGCATCAAATAAAACGAAAGGCTCAGTCGAAAGACTGG
GCCTTTCGTTTTATCTGTTGTTTGTCGGTGAACGCTCTCTACTAGAGTCACACTGGCTCACCTTCGGGTG
GGCCTTTCTGCGTTTATAGGATCCTAACTCGAGCTGAAGCCAATAGGGATAACAGGGTAATCCTAGGGAT
ATATTCCGCTTCCTCGCTCACTGACTCGCTACGCTCGGTCGTTCGACTGCGGCGAGCGGAAATGGCTTAC
GAACGGGGCGGAGATTTCCTGGAAGATGCCAGGAAGATACTTAACAGGGAAGTGAGAGGGCCGCGGCAAA
GCCGTTTTTCCATAGGCTCCGCCCCCCTGACAAGCATCACGAAATCTGACGCTCAAATCAGTGGTGGCGA
AACCCGACAGGACTATAAAGATACCAGGCGTTTCCCCCTGGCGGCTCCCTCGTGCGCTCTCCTGTTCCTG
CCTTTCGGTTTACCGGTGTCATTCCGCTGTTATGGCCGCGTTTGTCTCATTCCACGCCTGACACTCAGTT
CCGGGTAGGCAGTTCGCTCCAAGCTGGACTGTATGCACGAACCCCCCGTTCAGTCCGACCGCTGCGCCTT
ATCCGGTAACTATCGTCTTGAGTCCAACCCGGAAAGACATGCAAAAGCACCACTGGCAGCAGCCACTGGT
AATTGATTTAGAGGAGTTAGTCTTGAAGTCATGCGCCGGTTAAGGCTAAACTGAAAGGACAAGTTTTGGT
GACTGCGCTCCTCCAAGCCAGTTACCTCGGTTCAAAGAGTTGGTAGCTCAGAGAACCTTCGAAAAACCGC
CCTGCAAGGCGGTTTTTTCGTTTTCAGAGCAAGAGATTACGCGCAGACCAAAACGATCTCAAGAAGATCA
TCTTATTAATCAGATAAAATATTTCTAGATTTCAGTGCAATTTATCTCTTCAAATGTAGCACCTGAAGTC
AGCCCCATACGATATAAGTTGTTACTAGTGCTTGGATTCTCACCAATAAAAAACGCCCGGCGGCAACCGA
GCGTTCTGAACAAATCCAGATGGAGTTCTGAGGTCATTACTGGATCTATCAACAGGAGTCCAAGCGAGCT
CTCGAACCCCAGAGTCCCGCTCAGAAGAACTCGTCAAGAAGGCGATAGAAGGCGATGCGCTGCGAATCGG
GAGCGGCGATACCGTAAAGCACGAGGAAGCGGTCAGCCCATTCGCCGCCAAGCTCTTCAGCAATATCACG
GGTAGCCAACGCTATGTCCTGATAGCGGTCCGCCACACCCAGCCGGCCACAGTCGATGAATCCAGAAAAG
CGGCCATTTTCCACCATGATATTCGGCAAGCAGGCATCGCCATGGGTCACGACGAGATCCTCGCCGTCGG
GCATGCGCGCCTTGAGCCTGGCGAACAGTTCGGCTGGCGCGAGCCCCTGATGCTCTTCGTCCAGATCATC
CTGATCGACAAGACCGGCTTCCATCCGAGTACGTGCTCGCTCGATGCGATGTTTCGCTTGGTGGTCGAAT
GGGCAGGTAGCCGGATCAAGCGTATGCAGCCGCCGCATTGCATCAGCCATGATGGATACTTTCTCGGCAG
GAGCAAGGTGAGATGACAGGAGATCCTGCCCCGGCACTTCGCCCAATAGCAGCCAGTCCCTTCCCGCTTC
AGTGACAACGTCGAGCACAGCTGCGCAAGGAACGCCCGTCGTGGCCAGCCACGATAGCCGCGCTGCCTCG
TCCTGCAGTTCATTCAGGGCACCGGACAGGTCGGTCTTGACAAAAAGAACCGGGCGCCCCTGCGCTGACA
GCCGGAACACGGCGGCATCAGAGCAGCCGATTGTCTGTTGTGCCCAGTCATAGCCGAATAGCCTCTCCAC
CCAAGCGGCCGGAGAACCTGCGTGCAATCCATCTTGTTCAATCATGCGAAACGATCCTCATCCTGTCTCT
TG
