LOCUS       Exported 954 bp ds-DNA linear SYN 30-MAY-2021
DEFINITION  BIOFAB reporter plasmid for measuring BBa_B1006 termination
            efficiency.
ACCESSION   .
VERSION     .
KEYWORDS    pFAB822
SOURCE      synthetic DNA construct
  ORGANISM  synthetic DNA construct
REFERENCE   1 (bases 1 to 954)
  AUTHORS   Mutalik VK, Guimaraes JC, Cambray G, Lam C, Christoffersen MJ, Mai
            QA, Tran AB, Paull M, Keasling JD, Arkin AP, Endy D
  TITLE     Precise and reliable gene expression via standard transcription and
            translation initiation elements.
  JOURNAL   Nat Methods. 2013 Apr;10(4):354-60. doi: 10.1038/nmeth.2404. Epub
            2013 Mar 10.
  PUBMED    23474465
REFERENCE   2 (bases 1 to 954)
  AUTHORS   .
  TITLE     Direct Submission
  JOURNAL   Exported May 30, 2021 from SnapGene Server 1.1.58
            http://www.snapgene.com
FEATURES             Location/Qualifiers
     source          1..954
                     /organism="synthetic DNA construct"
                     /mol_type="other DNA"
     promoter        352..425
                     /label=PLtetO-1 promoter
                     /note="modified phage lambda PL promoter with tet operator
                     sites (Lutz and Bujard, 1997)"
     protein_bind    352..370
                     /gene="tetO"
                     /label=tet operator
                     /bound_moiety="tetracycline repressor TetR"
                     /note="bacterial operator O2 for the tetR and tetA genes"
     protein_bind    377..395
                     /gene="tetO"
                     /label=tet operator
                     /bound_moiety="tetracycline repressor TetR"
                     /note="bacterial operator O2 for the tetR and tetA genes"
     RBS             439..450
                     /note="strong bacterial ribosome binding site (Elowitz and
                     Leibler, 2000)"
ORIGIN
        1 atcatgcgaa acgatcctca tcctgtctct tgatcagatc atgatcccct gcgccatcag
       61 atccttggcg gcaagaaagc catccagttt actttgcagg gcttcccaac cttaccagag
      121 ggcgccccag ctggcaattc cgacgtctag ggataacagg gtaattacgg ccccagaatt
      181 caaaagatct taagtaagta agagtatacg tatatcggct aaaacgtatt aaggcgcttc
      241 ggcgcctttt tttatggggg tattttcatc ccaatccaca cgtccaacgc acagcaaaca
      301 ccacgtcgac cctatcagct gcgtgctttc tatgagtcgt tgctgcatat ctccctatca
      361 gtgatagaga ttgacatccc tatcagtgat agagatactg agcacatcag caggacgcac
      421 tgacctttgg aattcattaa agaggagaaa ggtaccatgg cgagtagcga agacgttatc
      481 aaagagttca tgcgtttcaa agttcgtatg gaaggttccg ttaacggtca cgagttcgaa
      541 atcgaaggtg aaggtgaagg tcgtccgtac gaaggtaccc agaccgctaa actgaaagtt
      601 accaaaggtg gtccgctgcc gttcgcttgg gacatcctgt ccccgcagtt ccagtacggt
      661 tccaaagctt acgttaaaca cccggctgac atcccggact acctgaaact gtccttcccg
      721 gaaggtttca aatgggaacg tgttatgaac ttcgaagacg gtggtgttgt taccgttacc
      781 caggactcct ccctgcaaga cggtgagttc atctacaaag ttaaactgcg tggtaccaac
      841 ttcccgtccg acggtccggt tatgcagaaa aaaaccatgg gttgggaagc ttccaccgaa
      901 cgtatgtacc cggaagacgg tgctctgaaa ggtgaaatca aaatgcgtct gaaa
//
