LOCUS       Exported 39 bp ds-DNA linear SYN 06-JUN-2021
DEFINITION  BIOFAB reporter plasmid for measuring BBa_B1006 termination
            efficiency.
ACCESSION   .
VERSION     .
KEYWORDS    pFAB822
SOURCE      synthetic DNA construct
  ORGANISM  synthetic DNA construct
REFERENCE   1 (bases 1 to 39)
  AUTHORS   Mutalik VK, Guimaraes JC, Cambray G, Lam C, Christoffersen MJ, Mai
            QA, Tran AB, Paull M, Keasling JD, Arkin AP, Endy D
  TITLE     Precise and reliable gene expression via standard transcription and
            translation initiation elements.
  JOURNAL   Nat Methods. 2013 Apr;10(4):354-60. doi: 10.1038/nmeth.2404. Epub
            2013 Mar 10.
  PUBMED    23474465
REFERENCE   2 (bases 1 to 39)
  AUTHORS   .
  TITLE     Direct Submission
  JOURNAL   Exported Jun 6, 2021 from SnapGene Server 1.1.58
            http://www.snapgene.com
FEATURES             Location/Qualifiers
     source          1..39
                     /organism="synthetic DNA construct"
                     /mol_type="other DNA"
ORIGIN
        1 aaaaaaaaac cccgcccctg acagggcggg gtttttttt
//
