>Addgene plasmid #47856 | pFAB822 | addgene full sequence | sequence record 69481 | p15A-F (5'-gattacgcgcagaccaaaac-3')
TCTTATTAATCAGATAAAATATTTCTAGATTTCAGTGCAATTTATCTCTTCAAATGTAGCACCTGAAGTC
AGCCCCATACGATATAAGTTGTTACTAGTGCTTGGATTCTCACCAATAAAAAACGCCCGGCGGCAACCGA
GCGTTCTGAACAAATCCAGATGGAGTTCTGAGGTCATTACTGGATCTATCAACAGGAGTCCAAGCGAGCT
CTCGAACCCCAGAGTCCCGCTCAGAAGAACTCGTCAAGAAGGCGATAGAAGGCGATGCGCTGCGAATCGG
GAGCGGCGATACCGTAAAGCACGAGGAAGCGGTCAGCCCATTCGCCGCCAAGCTCTTCAGCAATATCACG
GGTAGCCAACGCTATGTCCTGATAGCGGTCCGCCACACCCAGCCGGCCACAGTCGATGAATCCAGAAAAG
CGGCCATTTTCCACCATGATATTCGGCAAGCAGGCATCGCCATGGGTCACGACGAGATCCTCGCCGTCGG
GCATGCGCGCCTTGAGCCTGGCGAACAGTTCGGCTGGCGCGAGCCCCTGATGCTCTTCGTCCAGATCATC
CTGATCGACAAGACCGGCTTCCATCCGAGTACGTGCTCGCTCGATGCGATGTTTCGCTTGGTGGTCGAAT
GGGCAGGTAGCCGGATCAAGCGTATGCAGCCGCCGCATTGCATCAGCCATGATGGATACTTTCTCGGCAG
GAGCAAGGTGAGATGACAGGAGATCCTGCCCCGGCACTTCGCCCAATAGCAGCCAGTCCCTTCCCGCTTC
AGTGACAACGTCGAGCACAGCTGCGCAAGGAACGCCCGTCGTGGCCAGCCACGATAGCCGCGCTGCCTCG
TCCTGCAGTTCATTCAGGGCACCGGACAGGTCGGTCTTGACAAAAAGAACCGGGCGCCCCTGCGCTGACA
GCCGGAACACGGCGGCATCAGAGCAGCCGATTGTCTGTTGTGCCCAGTCATAGCCGAATAGCCTC
