>Addgene plasmid #47856 | pFAB822 | addgene partial sequence | sequence record 69962 | GFP_R
CTTCTCCTTTGCTCATGGTACCTTTCTCCTCTTTAATGAATTGATTAACCGGAAGAAGGTCAATCATAAA
GGCCACTCTTGCGAATGACCTTGAGTTTGTCCCTCTATAGTGAGTCCGCCAAAAAAAACCCCGCCCTGTC
AGGGGCGGGGTTTTTTTTTATCACATAAGTAAAGTGATAATCATAAAGGCCACTCGCTAGGAGCGACCTT
GAGTCTATCACTCAGCAGATTATTAAGCACCGGTGGAGTGACGACCTTCAGCACGTTCGTACTGTTCAAC
GATGGTGTAGTCTTCGTTGTGGGAGGTGATGTCCAGTTTGATGTCGGTTTTGTAAGCACCCGGCAGCTGA
ACCGGTTTTTTAGCCATGTAGGTGGTTTTAACTTCAGCGTCGTAGTGACCACCGTCTTTCAGTTTCAGAC
GCATTTTGATTTCACCTTTCAGAGCACCGTCTTCCGGGTACATACGTTCGGTGGAAGCTTCCCAACCCAT
GGTTTTTTTCTGCATAACCGGACCGTCGGACGGGAAGTTGGTACCACGCAGTTTAACTTTGTAGATGAAC
TCACCGTCTTGCAGGGAGGAGTCCTGGGTAACGGTAACAACACCACCGTCTTCGAAGTTCATAACACGTT
CCCATTTGAAACCTTCCGGGAAGGACAGTTTCAGGTAGTCCGGGATGTCAGCCGGGTGTTTAACGTAAGC
TTTGGAACCGTACTGGAACTGCGGGGACAGGATGTCCCAAGCGAACGGCAGCGGACCACCTTTGGTAACT
TTCAGTTTAGCGGTCTGGGTACCTTCGTACGGACGACCTTCACCTTCACCTTCGATTTCGAACTCGTGAC
CGTTAACGGAACCTTCCATACGAACTTTGAAACGCATGAACTCTTTGATAACGTCTTCGCTACTCGCCAT
GGTACCTTTCTC
